>Addgene plasmid #168873 | pEntry_SARS-CoV-2-nsp10 | addgene full sequence | sequence record 472204 | Addgene NGS Result
CAAATAATGATTTTATTTTGACTGATAGTGACCTGTTCGTTGCAACAAATTGATGAGCAATGCTTTTTTA
TAATGCCAACTTTGTACAAAAAAGCAGAAGGGCCGTCAAGGCCAGGATCCATGGGATCC
[417 nt withheld, positions 130-546]
CTTAATTAAGACGCGATCGCGGCCTCATGGGCCCAGCTTTCTTGTACAAAGTTGGCATTATAAAAAATAA
TTGCTCATCAATTTGTTGCAACGAACAGGTCACTATCAGTCAAAATAAAATCATTATTTGCCATCCAGCT
GATATCCCCTATAGTGAGTCGTATTACATGGTCATAGCTGTTTCCTGGCAGCTCTGGCCCGTGTCTCAAA
ATCTCTGATGTTACATTGCACAAGATAAAAATATATCATCATGCCTCCTCTAGACCAGCCAGGACAGAAA
TGCCTCGACTTCGCTGCTACCCAAGGTTGCCGGGTGACGCACACCGTGGAAACGGATGAAGGCACGAACC
CAGTGGACATAAGCCTGTTCGGTTCGTAAGCTGTAATGCAAGTAGCGTATGCGCTCACGCAACTGGTCCA
GAACCTTGACCGAACGCAGCGGTGGTAACGGCGCAGTGGCGGTTTTCATGGCTTGTTATGACTGTTTTTT
TGGGGTACAGTCTATGCCTCGGGCATCCAAGCAGCAAGCGCGTTACGCCGTGGGTCGATGTTTGATGTTA
TGGAGCAGCAACGATGTTACGCAGCAGGGCAGTCGCCCTAAAACAAAGTTAAACATTATGAGGGAAGCGG
TGATCGCCGAAGTATCGACTCAACTATCAGAGGTAGTTGGCGTCATCGAGCGCCATCTCGAACCGACGTT
GCTGGCCGTACATTTGTACGGCTCCGCAGTGGATGGCGGCCTGAAGCCACACAGTGATATTGATTTGCTG
GTTACGGTGACCGTAAGGCTTGATGAAACAACGCGGCGAGCTTTGATCAACGACCTTTTGGAAACTTCGG
CTTCCCCTGGAGAGAGCGAGATTCTCCGCGCTGTAGAAGTCACCATTGTTGTGCACGACGACATCATTCC
GTGGCGTTATCCAGCTAAGCGCGAACTGCAATTTGGAGAATGGCAGCGCAATGACATTCTTGCAGGTATC
TTCGAGCCAGCCACGATCGACATTGATCTGGCTATCTTGCTGACAAAAGCAAGAGAACATAGCGTTGCCT
TGGTAGGTCCAGCGGCGGAGGAACTCTTTGATCCGGTTCCTGAACAGGATCTATTTGAGGCGCTAAATGA
AACCTTAACGCTATGGAACTCGCCGCCCGACTGGGCTGGCGATGAGCGAAATGTAGTGCTTACGTTGTCC
CGCATTTGGTACAGCGCAGTAACCGGCAAAATCGCGCCGAAGGATGTCGCTGCCGACTGGGCAATGGAGC
GCCTGCCGGCCCAGTATCAGCCCGTCATACTTGAAGCTAGACAGGCTTATCTTGGACAAGAAGAAGATCG
CTTGGCCTCGCGCGCAGATCAGTTGGAAGAATTTGTCCACTACGTGAAAGGCGAGATCACCAAGGTAGTC
GGCAAATAACCCTCGAGCCACCCATGACCAAAATCCCTTAACGTGAGTTACGCGTCGTTCCACTGAGCGT
CAGACCCCGTAGAAAAGATCAAAGGATCTTCTTGAGATCCTTTTTTTCTGCGCGTAATCTGCTGCTTGCA
AACAAAAAAACCACCGCTACCAGCGGTGGTTTGTTTGCCGGATCAAGAGCTACCAACTCTTTTTCCGAAG
GTAACTGGCTTCAGCAGAGCGCAGATACCAAATACTGTTCTTCTAGTGTAGCCGTAGTTAGGCCACCACT
TCAAGAACTCTGTAGCACCGCCTACATACCTCGCTCTGCTAATCCTGTTACCAGTGGCTGCTGCCAGTGG
CGATAAGTCGTGTCTTACCGGGTTGGACTCAAGACGATAGTTACCGGATAAGGCGCAGCGGTCGGGCTGA
ACGGGGGGTTCGTGCACACAGCCCAGCTTGGAGCGAACGACCTACACCGAACTGAGATACCTACAGCGTG
AGCTATGAGAAAGCGCCACGCTTCCCGAAGGGAGAAAGGCGGACAGGTATCCGGTAAGCGGCAGGGTCGG
AACAGGAGAGCGCACGAGGGAGCTTCCAGGGGGAAACGCCTGGTATCTTTATAGTCCTGTCGGGTTTCGC
CACCTCTGACTTGAGCGTCGATTTTTGTGATGCTCGTCAGGGGGGCGGAGCCTATGGAAAAACGCCAGCA
ACGCGGCCTTTTTACGGTTCCTGGCCTTTTGCTGGCCTTTTGCTCACATGTTCTTTCCTGCGTTATCCCC
TGATTCTGTGGATAACCGTATTACCGCCTTTGAGTGAGCTGATACCGCTCGCCGCAGCCGAACGACCGAG
CGCAGCGAGTCAGTGAGCGAGGAAGCGGAAGAGCGCCCAATACGCAAACCGCCTCTCCCCGCGCGTTGGC
CGATTCATTAATGCAGCTGGCACGACAGGTTTCCCGACTGGAAAGCGGGCAGTGAGCGCAACGCAATTAA
TACGCGTACCGCTAGCCAGGAAGAGTTTGTAGAAACGCAAAAAGGCCATCCGTCAGGATGGCCTTCTGCT
TAGTTTGATGCCTGGCAGTTTATGGCGGGCGTCCTGCCCGCCACCCTCCGGGCCGTTGCTTCACAACGTT
CAAATCCGCTCCCGGCGGATTTGTCCTACTCAGGAGAGCGTTCACCGACAAACAACAGATAAAACGAAAG
GCCCAGTCTTCCGACTGAGCCTTTCGTTTTATTTGATGCCTGGCAGTTCCCTACTCTCGCGTTAACGCTA
GCATGGATGTTTTCCCAGTCACGACGTTGTAAAACGACGGCCAGTCTTAAGCTCGGGCCC
Features (pLannotate 1.2.2; 12 found; start..end, strand, type, name):
      1..97      +  protein_bind   attL1: mutant version of attL; recombination site for the Gateway® LR reaction LR Clonase™
    130..546     +  CDS            R1A_SARS2 (fragment) (sequence withheld): Experimental evidence at protein level: Swiss-Prot protein existence level 1. [Non-structural protein 10]: Plays a pivotal role in viral transcription by stimulating both nsp14 3'-5' exoribonuclease and nsp16 2'-O-methyltransferase activities. Therefore plays an essential role in viral mRNAs cap methylation. From Severe acute respiratory syndrome coronavirus 2 (2019-nCoV) (SARS-CoV-2).
    578..676     -  protein_bind   attL2: mutant version of attL; recombination site for the Gateway® LR reaction LR Clonase™
    694..712     -  promoter       T7 promoter: promoter for bacteriophage T7 RNA polymerase
    902..925     +  promoter       Pc promoter (fragment): intI1 (promoter lies within the coding sequence); class 1 integron promoter
   1101..1157    +  CDS            GmR (fragment): gentamycin acetyltransferase; aacC1; confers resistance to gentamycin
   1164..1955    +  CDS            SmR: aminoglycoside adenylyltransferase (Murphy, 1985); aadA; confers resistance to spectinomycin and streptomycin
   2048..2636    +  rep_origin     ori: high-copy-number ColE1/pMB1/pBR322/pUC origin of replication
   2819..2911    +  CDS            lacI (fragment): lac repressor; lacI; The lac repressor binds to the lac operator to inhibit transcription in E. coli. This inhibition can be relieved by adding lactose or isopropyl-β-D-thiogalactopyranoside (IPTG).
   2966..2993    -  terminator     rrnB T2 terminator: transcription terminator T2 from the E. coli rrnB gene
   3125..3168    +  terminator     rrnB T1 terminator: Escherichia coli rrnB; transcription terminator T1 from the E. coli rrnB gene
   3215..3251    -  CDS            lacZα (fragment): LacZα fragment of β-galactosidase; lacZ fragment
