[The description below was written by a language model from this plasmid's Addgene catalogue record and pLannotate feature annotations shown in this document.]
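Description:
pEntry_SARS-CoV-2-nsp10 is a Gateway-compatible Entry clone built on the pENTR223.1 backbone (SfiI-cloning variant), carrying the coding sequence for non-structural protein 10 of SARS-CoV-2. The sequenced plasmid is about 3.3 kb and is maintained in E. coli at high copy through a ColE1/pUC-type origin. Selection is by spectinomycin, conferred by the aadA aminoglycoside adenylyltransferase gene (SmR). Upstream of this gene lie fragments of a class 1 integron Pc promoter and a gentamicin acetyltransferase gene, apparently remnants of the cassette the marker came from. Short lacI and lacZα fragments are likewise backbone remnants rather than functional genes. The rrnB T1 and T2 terminators sit upstream of attL1, where they can shield the insert region from read-through transcription.

The nsp10 insert of roughly 418 bp corresponds to a fragment of the ORF1ab (replicase polyprotein 1a) gene. It was produced by gene synthesis and cloned between SfiI sites, so that it lies between the attL1 and attL2 recombination sites. According to the depositor, the 5′ linker supplies an ATG start codon flanked by BamHI sites, and the 3′ linker supplies a TAA stop codon flanked by PacI and AsiSI sites. This is needed because nsp10 is normally released from a polyprotein and has no start or stop codon of its own. The Entry vector has no expression promoter oriented to drive the ORF; a T7 promoter lies just outside attL2 and faces back toward the insert. The plasmid instead acts as a donor in LR Clonase reactions, which move nsp10 into attR-containing destination vectors chosen by the user. It belongs to a collection of human coronavirus ORF Entry clones. In the virus, nsp10 stimulates the nsp14 exoribonuclease and the nsp16 2′-O-methyltransferase, contributing to viral mRNA cap methylation.
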