Addgene plasmid #168873: pEntry_SARS-CoV-2-nsp10
Purpose: Gateway-compatible Entry vector
Depositing lab: Pascal Falter-Braun. Depositing organization: Helmholtz Munich. Publication: A resource of human coronavirus protein-coding sequences in a flexible, multipurpose Gateway Entry clone collection. Weller B, Lin CW, Pogoutse O, Sauer M, Marin-de la Rosa N, Strobel A, Young V, Knapp JJ, Rayhan A, Falter C, Kim DK, Roth FP, Falter-Braun P. G3 (Bethesda). 2023 Jul 5;13(7):jkad105. doi: 10.1093/g3journal/jkad105. PubMed 37267226.
Backbone
  Vector backbone: pENTR223.1*SfiI
  Backbone size w/o insert (bp): 2800
  Vector type: Gateway-compatible Entry vector
Growth in bacteria
  Bacterial resistance: Spectinomycin, 50 μg/mL
  Growth temperature: 37°C
  Growth strain: DH5alpha
  Copy number: High Copy
Gene/Insert
  Gene/Insert name: SARS-CoV-2-nsp10 (alt name: nsp10)
  Species: Other
  Insert size (bp): 418
  Entrez Gene: ORF1ab (a.k.a. GU280_gp01)
  Cloning method: Restriction Enzyme; 5′ cloning site SfiI (unknown if destroyed); 3′ cloning site SfiI (unknown if destroyed)
  Sequencing primers: 5′ M13 uni (-21); 3′ M13 rev (-29)
Resource information
  A portion of this plasmid was derived from a plasmid made by: Synthesized by Twist Bioscience
Terms and licenses: Academic/Nonprofit Terms; Industry Terms: Not Available to Industry
Depositor comments: 5'-linker: SfiI-BamHI-ATG-BamHI (GGCCGTCAaggccaggatccatgggatcc), 3'-linker: PacI-TAA-AsiSI-SfiI (cttaatTAAgacgcgatcgcggcctcatGGGCC).
How to cite: pEntry_SARS-CoV-2-nsp10 was a gift from Pascal Falter-Braun (Addgene plasmid # 168873 ; http://n2t.net/addgene:168873 ; RRID:Addgene_168873)
