>Addgene plasmid #168873 | pEntry_SARS-CoV-2-nsp10 | depositor partial sequence | sequence record 327310 | gene-specific Insert sequence
A
[417 nt withheld, positions 2-418]
